>Addgene plasmid #165411 | pMMB206-CT81 | addgene full sequence | sequence record 335088 | Addgene NGS Result
GAATTCGCGGCCGCTTCTAGAGTTGACAGCTAGCTCAGTCCTAGGGACTATGCTAGCTACTAGAGAAAGA
GGAGAAATACTAGATGTCCAGATTAGATAAAAGTAAAGTGATTAACAGCGCATTAGAGCTGCTTAATGAG
GTCGGAATCGAAGGTTTAACAACCCGTAAACTCGCCCAGAAGCTAGGTGTAGAGCAGCCTACATTGTATT
GGCATGTAAAAAATAAGCGGGCTTTGCTCGACGCCTTAGCCATTGAGATGTTAGATAGGCACCATACTCA
CTTTTGCCCTTTAGAAGGGGAAAGCTGGCAAGATTTTTTACGTAATAACGCTAAAAGTTTTAGATGTGCT
TTACTAAGTCATCGCGATGGAGCAAAAGTACATTTAGGTACACGGCCTACAGAAAAACAGTATGAAACTC
TCGAAAATCAATTAGCCTTTTTATGCCAACAAGGTTTTTCACTAGAGAATGCATTATATGCACTCAGCGC
TGTGGGGCATTTTACTTTAGGTTGCGTATTGGAAGATCAAGAGCATCAAGTCGCTAAAGAAGAAAGGGAA
ACACCTACTACTGATAGTATGCCGCCATTATTACGACAAGCTATCGAATTATTTGATCACCAAGGTGCAG
AGCCAGCCTTCTTATTCGGCCTTGAATTGATCATATGCGGATTAGAAAAACAACTTAAATGTGAAAGTGG
GTCCGCTGCAAACGACGAAAACTACGCTTTAGTAGCTTAATAACACTGATAGTGCTAGTGTAGATCACTA
CTAGAGCCAGGCATCAAATAAAACGAAAGGCTCAGTCGAAAGACTGGGCCTTTCGTTTTATCTGTTGTTT
GTCGGTGAACGCTCTCTACTAGAGTCACACTGGCTCACCTTCGGGTGGGCCTTTCTGCGTTTATATACTA
GAGACATTGATTATTTGCACGGCGTCACACTTTGCTATGCCATAGCAAGATAGTCCATAAGATTAGCGGA
TCCTACCTGACGCTTTTTATCGCAACTCTCTACTGTTTCTCCATTCCCTATCAGTGATAGATACTAGAGA
AAGAGGAGAAATACTAGATGACTATAATGATAAAAAAATCGGATTTTTTGGCAATTCCATCGGAGGAGTA
TAAAGGTATTCTAAGTCTTCGTTATCAAGTGTTTAAGCAAAGACTTGAGTGGGACTTAGTTGTAGAAAAT
AACCTTGAATCAGATGAGTATGATAACTCAAATGCAGAATATATTTATGCTTGTGATGATACTGAAAATG
TAAGTGGATGCTGGCGTTTATTACCTACAACAGGTGATTATATGCTGAAAAGTGTTTTTCCTGAATTGCT
TGGTCAACAGAGTGCTCCCAAAGATCCTAATATAGTCGAATTAAGTCGTTTTGCTGTAGGTAAAAATAGC
TCAAAGATAAATAACTCTGCTAGTGAAATTACAATGAAACTATTTGAAGCTATATATAAACACGCTGTTA
GTCAAGGTATTACAGAATATGTAACAGTAACATCAACAGCAATAGAGCGATTTTTAAAGCGTATTAAAGT
TCCTTGTCATCGTATTGGAGACAAAGAAATTCATGTATTAGGTGATACTAAATCGGTTGTATTGTCTATG
CCTATTAATGAACAGTTTAAAAAAGCAGTCTTAAATGCTGCAAACGACGAAAACTACGCTTTAGTAGCTT
AATAACTCTGATAGTGCTAGTGTAGATCTCTACTAGAGCCAGGCATCAAATAAAACGAAAGGCTCAGTCG
AAAGACTGGGCCTTTCGTTTTATCTGTTGTTTGTCGGTGAACGCTCTCTACTAGAGTCACACTGGCTCAC
CTTCGGGTGGGCCTTTCTGCGTTTATATACTAGAGACATTGATTATTTGCACGGCGTCACACTTTGCTAT
GCCATAGCAAGATAGTCCATAAGATTAGCGGATCCTACCTGACGCTTTTTATCGCAACTCTCTACTGTTT
CTCCATACCGTTTTTTTGGGCTAGCTACTAGAGAAAGAGGAGAAATACTAGATGCGTAAAGGAGAAGAAC
TTTTCACTGGAGTTGTCCCAATTCTTGTTGAATTAGATGGTGATGTTAATGGGCACAAATTTTCTGTCAG
TGGAGAGGGTGAAGGTGATGCAACATACGGAAAACTTACCCTTAAATTTATTTGCACTACTGGAAAACTA
CCTGTTCCATGGCCAACACTTGTCACTACTTTCGGTTATGGTGTTCAATGCTTTGCGAGATACCCAGATC
ATATGAAACAGCATGACTTTTTCAAGAGTGCCATGCCCGAAGGTTATGTACAGGAAAGAACTATATTTTT
CAAAGATGACGGGAACTACAAGACACGTGCTGAAGTCAAGTTTGAAGGTGGTACCCTTGTTAATAGAATC
GAGTTAAAAGGTATTGATTTTAAAGAAGATGGAAACATTCTTGGACACAAATTGGAATACAACTATAACT
CACACAATGTATACATCATGGCAGACAAACAAAAGAATGGAATCAAAGTTAACTTCAAAATTAGACACAA
CATTGAAGATGGAAGCGTTCAACTAGCAGACCATTATCAACAAAATACTCCAATTGGCGATGGCCCTGTC
CTTTTACCAGACAACCATTACCTGTCCACACAATCTGCCCTTTCGAAAGATCCCAACGAAAAGAGAGACC
ACATGGTCCTTCTTGAGTTTGTAACAGCTGCTGGGATTACACATGGCATGGATGAACTATACAAAAGGCC
TGCTGCAAACGACGAAAACTACGCTTTAGTAGCTTAATAATACTAGAGCCAGGCATCAAATAAAACGAAA
GGCTCAGTCGAAAGACTGGGCCTTTCGTTTTATCTGTTGTTTGTCGGTGAACGCTCTCTACTAGAGTCAC
ACTGGCTCACCTTCGGGTGGGCCTTTCTGCGTTTATATACTAGAGACATTGATTATTTGCACGGCGTCAC
ACTTTGCTATGCCATAGCAAGATAGTCCATAAGATTAGCGGATCCTACCTGACGCTTTTTATCGCAACTC
TCTACTGTTTCTCCATACCGTTTTTTTGGGCTAGCTACTAGAGAAAGAGGAGAAATACTAGATGGCTGAA
GCGCAAAATGATCCCCTGCTGCCGGGATACTCGTTTAACGCCCATCTGGTGGCGGGTTTAACGCCGATTG
AGGCCAATGGTTATCTCGATTTTTTTATCGACCGACCGCTGGGAATGAAAGGTTATATTCTCAATCTCAC
CATTCGCGGTCAGGGGGTGGTGAAAAATCAGGGACGAGAATTTGTCTGCCGACCGGGTGATATTTTGCTG
TTCCCGCCAGGAGAGATTCATCACTACGGTCGTCATCCGGAGGCTCGCGAATGGTATCACCAGTGGGTTT
ACTTTCGTCCGCGCGCCTACTGGCATGAATGGCTTAACTGGCCGTCAATATTTGCCAATACGGGTTTCTT
TCGCCCGGATGAAGCGCACCAGCCGCATTTCAGCGACCTGTTTGGGCAAATCATTAACGCCGGGCAAGGG
GAAGGGCGCTATTCGGAGCTGCTGGCGATAAATCTGCTTGAGCAATTGTTACTGCGGCGCATGGAAGCGA
TTAACGAGTCGCTCCATCCACCGATGGATAATCGGGTACGCGAGGCTTGTCAGTACATCAGCGATCACCT
GGCAGACAGCAATTTTGATATCGCCAGCGTCGCACAGCATGTTTGCCTGTCGCCGTCGCGTCTGTCACAT
CTTTTCCGCCAGCAGTTAGGGATTAGCGTCTTAAGCTGGCGCGAGGACCAACGCATCAGCCAGGCGAAGC
TGCTTTTGAGCACTACCCGGATGCCTATCGCCACCGTCGGTCGCAATGTTGGTTTTGACGATCAACTCTA
TTTCTCGCGAGTATTTAAAAAATGCACCGGGGCCAGCCCGAGCGAGTTCCGTGCCGGTTGTGAAGAAAAA
GTGAATGATGTAGCCGTCAAGTTGTCATAATAAACTACTAGAGCCAGGCATCAAATAAAACGAAAGGCTC
AGTCGAAAGACTGGGCCTTTCGTTTTATCTGTTGTTTGTCGGTGAACGCTCTCTACTAGAGTCACACTGG
CTCACCTTCGGGTGGGCCTTTCTGCGTTTATATACTAGAGACCTGTAGGATCGTACAGGGTTACGCAAGA
AAATGGTTTGTTATAGTCGAATAAATACTAGAGAAAGAGGAGAAATACTAGATGAAAAACATAAATGCCG
ACGACACATACAGAATAATTAATAAAATTAAAGCTTGTAGAAGCAATAATGATATTAATCAATGCTTATC
TGATATGACTAAAATGGTACATTGTGAATATTATTTACTCGCGATCATTTATCCTCATTCTATGGTTAAA
TCTGATATTTCAATCCTAGATAATTACCCTAAAAAATGGAGGCAATATTATGATGACGCTAATTTAATAA
AATATGATCCTATAGTAGATTATTCTAACTCCAATCATTCACCAATTAATTGGAATATATTTGAAAACAA
TGCTGTAAATAAAAAATCTCCAAATGTAATTAAAGAAGCGAAAACAGCAGGTCTTATCACTGGGTTTAGT
TTCCCTATTCATACGGCTAACAATGGCTTCGGAATACTTAGTTTTGCACATTCAGAAAAAGACAACTATA
TAGATAGTTTATTTTTACATGCGTGTATGAACATACCATTAATTGTTCCTTCTCTAGTTGATAATTATCG
AAAAATAAATATAGCAAATAATAAATCAAACAACGATTTAACCAAAAGAGAAAAAGAATGTTTAGCGTGG
GCATGCGAAGGAAAAAGCTCTTGGGATATTTCAAAAATATTAGGTTGCAGTGAGCGTACTGTCACTTTCC
ATTTAACCAATGCGCAAATGAAACTCAATACAACAAACCGCTGCCAAAGTATTTCTAAAGCAATTTTAAC
AGGAGCAATTGATTGCCCATACTTTAAAAATTAATAAACTACTAGAGCCAGGCATCAAATAAAACGAAAG
GCTCAGTCGAAAGACTGGGCCTTTCGTTTTATCTGTTGTTTGTCGGTGAACGCTCTCTACTAGAGTCACA
CTGGCTCACCTTCGGGTGGGCCTTTCTGCGTTTATATACTAGAGACCTGTAGGATCGTACAGGGTTACGC
AAGAAAATGGTTTGTTATAGTCGAATAAATACTAGAGAAAGAGGAGAAATACTAGATGGCTTCCTCCGAA
GACGTTATCAAAGAGTTCATGCGTTTCAAAGTTCGTATGGAAGGTTCCGTTAACGGTCACGAGTTCGAAA
TCGAAGGTGAAGGTGAAGGTCGTCCGTACGAAGGTACCCAGACCGCTAAACTGAAAGTTACCAAAGGTGG
TCCGCTGCCGTTCGCTTGGGACATCCTGTCCCCGCAGTTCCAGTACGGTTCCAAAGCTTACGTTAAACAC
CCGGCTGACATCCCGGACTACCTGAAACTGTCCTTCCCGGAAGGTTTCAAATGGGAACGTGTTATGAACT
TCGAAGACGGTGGTGTTGTTACCGTTACCCAGGACTCCTCCCTGCAAGACGGTGAGTTCATCTACAAAGT
TAAACTGCGTGGTACCAACTTCCCGTCCGACGGTCCGGTTATGCAGAAAAAAACCATGGGTTGGGAAGCT
TCCACCGAACGTATGTACCCGGAAGACGGTGCTCTGAAAGGTGAAATCAAAATGCGTCTGAAACTGAAAG
ACGGTGGTCACTACGACGCTGAAGTTAAAACCACCTACATGGCTAAAAAACCGGTTCAGCTGCCGGGTGC
TTACAAAACCGACATCAAACTGGACATCACCTCCCACAACGAAGACTACACCATCGTTGAACAGTACGAA
CGTGCTGAAGGTCGTCACTCCACCGGTGCTGCTGCAAACGACGAAAACTACGCAGCAGCAGTTTAATAAT
ACTAGAGCCAGGCATCAAATAAAACGAAAGGCTCAGTCGAAAGACTGGGCCTTTCGTTTTATCTGTTGTT
TGTCGGTGAACGCTCTCTACTAGAGTCACACTGGCTCACCTTCGGGTGGGCCTTTCTGCGTTTATATACT
AGAGACCTGTAGGATCGTACAGGGTTACGCAAGAAAATGGTTTGTTATAGTCGAATAAATACTAGAGAAA
GAGGAGAAATACTAGATGGCTGAAGCGCAAAATGATCCCCTGCTGCCGGGATACTCGTTTAACGCCCATC
TGGTGGCGGGTTTAACGCCGATTGAGGCCAATGGTTATCTCGATTTTTTTATCGACCGACCGCTGGGAAT
GAAAGGTTATATTCTCAATCTCACCATTCGCGGTCAGGGGGTGGTGAAAAATCAGGGACGAGAATTTGTC
TGCCGACCGGGTGATATTTTGCTGTTCCCGCCAGGAGAGATTCATCACTACGGTCGTCATCCGGAGGCTC
GCGAATGGTATCACCAGTGGGTTTACTTTCGTCCGCGCGCCTACTGGCATGAATGGCTTAACTGGCCGTC
AATATTTGCCAATACGGGTTTCTTTCGCCCGGATGAAGCGCACCAGCCGCATTTCAGCGACCTGTTTGGG
CAAATCATTAACGCCGGGCAAGGGGAAGGGCGCTATTCGGAGCTGCTGGCGATAAATCTGCTTGAGCAAT
TGTTACTGCGGCGCATGGAAGCGATTAACGAGTCGCTCCATCCACCGATGGATAATCGGGTACGCGAGGC
TTGTCAGTACATCAGCGATCACCTGGCAGACAGCAATTTTGATATCGCCAGCGTCGCACAGCATGTTTGC
CTGTCGCCGTCGCGTCTGTCACATCTTTTCCGCCAGCAGTTAGGGATTAGCGTCTTAAGCTGGCGCGAGG
ACCAACGCATCAGCCAGGCGAAGCTGCTTTTGAGCACTACCCGGATGCCTATCGCCACCGTCGGTCGCAA
TGTTGGTTTTGACGATCAACTCTATTTCTCGCGAGTATTTAAAAAATGCACCGGGGCCAGCCCGAGCGAG
TTCCGTGCCGGTTGTGAAGAAAAAGTGAATGATGTAGCCGTCAAGTTGTCATAATAAACTACTAGAGCCA
GGCATCAAATAAAACGAAAGGCTCAGTCGAAAGACTGGGCCTTTCGTTTTATCTGTTGTTTGTCGGTGAA
CGCTCTCTACTAGAGTCACACTGGCTCACCTTCGGGTGGGCCTTTCTGCGTTTATATACTAGTAGCGGCC
GCTGCAGCCAAGCTTGGCACTGGCCGTCGTTTTACAACGTCGTGACTGGGAAAACCCTGGCGTTACCCAA
CTTAATCGCCTTGCAGCACATCCCCCTTTCGCCAGCTGGCGTAATAGCGAAGAGGCCCGCACCGATCGCC
CTTCCCAACAGTTGCGCAGCCTGAATGGCGATGGCTGTTTTGGCGGATGAGAGAAGATTTTCAGCCTGAT
ACAGATTAAATCAGAACGCAGAAGCGGTCTGATAAAACAGAATTTGCCTGGCGGCAGTAGCGCGGTGGTC
CCACCTGACCCCATGCCGAACTCAGAAGTGAAACGCCGTAGCGCCGATGGTAGTGTGGGGTCTCCCCATG
CGAGAGTAGGGAACTGCCAGGCATCAAATAAAACGAAAGGCTCAGTCGAAAGACTGGGCCTTTCGTTTTA
TCTGTTGTTTGTCGGTGAACGCTCTCCTGAGTAGGACAAATCCGCCGGGAGCGGATTTGAACGTTGCGAA
GCAACGGCCCGGAGGGTGGCGGGCAGGACGCCCGCCATAAACTGCCAGGCATCAAATTAAGCAGAAGGCC
ATCCTGACGGATGGCCTTTTTGCGTTTCTACAAACTCTTTTGTTTATTTTTCTAAATACATTCAAATATG
TATCCGCTCATGAGACAATAACCCTGATAAATGCTTCAATAATATTGAAAAAGGAAGAGTATGAGTATTC
AACATTTCCGTGTCGCCCTTATTCCCTTTTTTGCGGCATTTTGCCTTCCTGTTTTTGCTCACCCAGAAAC
GCTGGTGAAAGTAAAAGATGCTGAAGATCAGTTGGGTGCACGAGTGGGTTACATCGAACTGGATCTCAAC
AGCGGTAAGATCCTTGAGAGTTTTCGCCCCGAAGAACGTGATGTCCGGCGGTGCTTTTGCCGTTACGCAC
CACCCCGTCAGTAGCTGAACAGGAGGGACAGCTGATAGAAACAGAAGCCACTGGCCTCAAAAACACCATC
ATACACTAAATCAGTAAGTTGGCAGCATCACCCGACGCACTTTGCGCCGAATAAATACCTGTGACGGAAG
ATCACTTCGCAGAATAAATAAATCCTGGTGTCCCTGTTGATACCGGGAAGCCCTGGGCCAACTTTTGGCG
AAAATGAGACGTTGATCGGCACGTAAGAGGTTCCAACTTTCACCATAATGAAATAAGATCACTACCGGGC
GTATTTTTTGAGTTATCGAGATTTTCAGGAGCTAAGGAAGCTAAAATGGAGAAAAAAATCACTGGATATA
CCACCGTTGATATATCCCAATGGCATCGTAAAGAACATTTTGAGGCATTTCAGTCAGTTGCTCAATGTAC
CTATAACCAGACCGTTCAGCTGGATATTACGGCCTTTTTAAAGACCGTAAAGAAAAATAAGCACAAGTTT
TATCCGGCCTTTATTCACATTCTTGCCCGCCTGATGAATGCTCATCCGGAATTACGTATGGCAATGAAAG
ACGGTGAGCTGGTGATATGGGATAGTGTTCACCCTTGTTACACCGTTTTCCATGAGCAAACTGAAACGTT
TTCATCGCTCTGGAGTGAATACCACGACGATTTCCGGCAGTTTCTACACATATATTCGCAAGATGTGGCG
TGTTACGGTGAAAACCTGGCCTATTTCCCTAAAGGGTTTATTGAGAATATGTTTTTCGTCTCAGCCAATC
CCTGGGTGAGTTTCACCAGTTTTGATTTAAACGTGGCCAATATGGACAACTTCTTCGCCCCCGTTTTCAC
CATGGGCAAATATTATACGCAAGGCGACAAGGTGCTGATGCCGCTGGCGATTCAGGTTCATCATGCCGTT
TGTGATGGCTTCCATGTCGGCAGAATGCTTAATGAATTACAACAGTACTGCGATGAGTGGCAGGGCGGGG
CGTAATTTTTTTAAGGCAGTTATTGTCTTCAAATTCCCGTTGCACATAGCCCGGCAATTCCTTTCCCTGC
TCTGCCATAAGCGCAGCGAATGCCGGGTAATACTCGTCAACGATCTGATAGAGAAGGGTTTGCTCGGGTC
GGTGGCTCTGGTAACGACCAGTATCCCGATCCCGGCTGGCCGTCCTGGCCGCCACATGAGGCATGTTCCG
CGTCCTTGCAATACTGTGTTTACATACAGTCTATCGCTTAGCGGAAAGTTCTTTTACCCTCAGCCGAAAT
GCCTGCCGTTGCTAGACATTGCCAGCCAGTGCCCGTCACTCCCGTACTAACTGTCACGAACCCCTGCAAT
AACTGTCACGCCCCCCTGCAATAACTGTCACGAACCCCTGCAATAACTGTCACGCCCCCAAACCTGCAAA
CCCAGCAGGGGCGGGGGCTGGCGGGGTGTTGGAAAAATCCATCCATGATTATCTAAGAATAATCCACTAG
GCGCGGTTATCAGCGCCCTTGTGGGGCGCTGCTGCCCTTGCCCAATATGCCCGGCCAGAGGCCGGATAGC
TGGTCTATTCGCTGCGCTAGGCTACACACCGCCCCACCGCTGCGCGGCAGGGGGAAAGGCGGGCAAAGCC
CGCTAAACCCCACACCAAACCCCGCAGAAATACGCTGGAGCGCTTTTAGCCGCTTTAGCGGCCTTTCCCC
CTACCCGAAGGGTGGGGGCGCGTGTGCAGCCCCGCAGGGCCTGTCTCGGTCGATCATTCAGCCCGGCTCA
TCCTTCTGGCGTGGCGGCAGACCGAACAAGGCGCGGTCGTGGTCGCGTTCAAGGTACGCATCCATTGCCG
CCATGAGCCGATCCTCCGGCCACTCGCTGCTGTTCACCTTGGCCAAAATCATGGCCCCCACCAGCACCTT
GCGCCTTGTTTCGTTCTTGCGCTCTTGCTGCTGTTCCCTTGCCCGCACCCGCTGAATTTCGGCATTGATT
CGCGCTCGTTGTTCTTCGAGCTTGGCCAGCCGATCCGCCGCCTTGTTGCTCCCCTTAACCATCTTGACAC
CCCATTGTTAATGTGCTGTCTCGTAGGCTATCATGGAGGCACAGCGGCGGCAATCCCGACCCTACTTTGT
AGGGGAGGGCGCACTTACCGGTTTCTCTTCGAGAAACTGGCCTAACGGCCACCCTTCGGGCGGTGCGCTC
TCCGAGGGCCATTGCATGGAGCCGAAAAGCAAAAGCAACAGCGAGGCAGCATGGCGATTTATCACCTTAC
GGCGAAAACCGGCAGCAGGTCGGGCGGCCAATCGGCCAGGGCCAAGGCCGACTACATCCAGCGCGAAGGC
AAGTATGCCCGCGACATGGATGAAGTCTTGCACGCCGAATCCGGGCACATGCCGGAGTTCGTCGAGCGGC
CCGCCGACTACTGGGATGCTGCCGACCTGTATGAACGCGCCAATGGGCGGCTGTTCAAGGAGGTCGAATT
TGCCCTGCCGGTCGAGCTGACCCTCGACCAGCAGAAGGCGCTGGCGTCCGAGTTCGCCCAGCACCTGACC
GGTGCCGAGCGCCTGCCGTATACGCTGGCCATCCATGCCGGTGGCGGCGAGAACCCGCACTGCCACCTGA
TGATCTCCGAGCGGATCAATGACGGCATCGAGCGGCCCGCCGCTCAGTGGTTCAAGCGGTACAACGGCAA
GACCCCGGAGAAGGGCGGGGCACAGAAGACCGAAGCGCTCAAGCCCAAGGCATGGCTTGAGCAGACCCGC
GAGGCATGGGCCGACCATGCCAACCGGGCATTAGAGCGGGCTGGCCACGACGCCCGCATTGACCACAGAA
CACTTGAGGCGCAGGGCATCGAGCGCCTGCCCGGTGTTCACCTGGGGCCGAACGTGGTGGAGATGGAAGG
CCGGGGCATCCGCACCGACCGGGCAGACGTGGCCCTGAACATCGACACCGCCAACGCCCAGATCATCGAC
TTACAGGAATACCGGGAGGCAATAGACCATGAACGCAATCGACAGAGTGAAGAAATCCAGAGGCATCAAC
GAGTTAGCGGAGCAGATCGAACCGCTGGCCCAGAGCATGGCGACACTGGCCGACGAAGCCCGGCAGGTCA
TGAGCCAGACCCAGCAGGCCAGCGAGGCGCAGGCGGCGGAGTGGCTGAAAGCCCAGCGCCAGACAGGGGC
GGCATGGGTGGAGCTGGCCAAAGAGTTGCGGGAGGTAGCCGCCGAGGTGAGCAGCGCCGCGCAGAGCGCC
CGGAGCGCGTCGCGGGGGTGGCACTGGAAGCTATGGCTAACCGTGATGCTGGCTTCCATGATGCCTACGG
TGGTGCTGCTGATCGCATCGTTGCTCTTGCTCGACCTGACGCCACTGACAACCGAGGACGGCTCGATCTG
GCTGCGCTTGGTGGCCCGATGAAGAACGACAGGACTTTGCAGGCCATAGGCCGACAGCTCAAGGCCATGG
GCTGTGAGCGCTTCGATATCGGCGTCAGGGACGCCACCACCGGCCAGATGATGAACCGGGAATGGTCAGC
CGCCGAAGTGCTCCAGAACACGCCATGGCTCAAGCGGATGAATGCCCAGGGCAATGACGTGTATATCAGG
CCCGCCGAGCAGGAGCGGCATGGTCTGGTGCTGGTGGACGACCTCAGCGAGTTTGACCTGGATGACATGA
AAGCCGAGGGCCGGGAGCCTGCCCTGGTAGTGGAAACCAGCCCGAAGAACTATCAGGCATGGGTCAAGGT
GGCCGACGCCGCAGGCGGTGAACTTCGGGGGCAGATTGCCCGGACGCTGGCCAGCGAGTACGACGCCGAC
CCGGCCAGCGCCGACAGCCGCCACTATGGCCGCTTGGCGGGCTTCACCAACCGCAAGGACAAGCACACCA
CCCGCGCCGGTTATCAGCCGTGGGTGCTGCTGCGTGAATCCAAGGGCAAGACCGCCACCGCTGGCCCGGC
GCTGGTGCAGCAGGCTGGCCAGCAGATCGAGCAGGCCCAGCGGCAGCAGGAGAAGGCCCGCAGGCTGGCC
AGCCTCGAACTGCCCGAGCGGCAGCTTAGCCGCCACCGGCGCACGGCGCTGGACGAGTACCGCAGCGAGA
TGGCCGGGCTGGTCAAGCGCTTCGGTGATGACCTCAGCAAGTGCGACTTTATCGCCGCGCAGAAGCTGGC
CAGCCGGGGCCGCAGTGCCGAGGAAATCGGCAAGGCCATGGCCGAGGCCAGCCCAGCGCTGGCAGAGCGC
AAGCCCGGCCACGAAGCGGATTACATCGAGCGCACCGTCAGCAAGGTCATGGGTCTGCCCAGCGTCCAGC
TTGCGCGGGCCGAGCTGGCACGGGCACCGGCACCCCGCCAGCGAGGCATGGACAGGGGCGGGCCAGATTT
CAGCATGTAGTGCTTGCGTTGGTACTCACGCCTGTTATACTATGAGTACTCACGCACAGAAGGGGGTTTT
ATGGAATACGAAAAAAGCGCTTCAGGGTCGGTCTACCTGATCAAAAGTGACAAGGGCTATTGGTTGCCCG
GTGGCTTTGGTTATACGTCAAACAAGGCCGAGGCTGGCCGCTTTTCAGTCGCTGATATGGCCAGCCTTAA
CCTTGACGGCTGCACCTTGTCCTTGTTCCGCGAAGACAAGCCTTTCGGCCCCGGCAAGTTTCTCGGTGAC
TGATATGAAAGACCAAAAGGACAAGCAGACCGGCGACCTGCTGGCCAGCCCTGACGCTGTACGCCAAGCG
CGATATGCCGAGCGCATGAAGGCCAAAGGGATGCGTCAGCGCAAGTTCTGGCTGACCGACGACGAATACG
AGGCGCTGCGCGAGTGCCTGGAAGAACTCAGAGCGGCGCAGGGCGGGGGTAGTGACCCCGCCAGCGCCTA
ACCACCAACTGCCTGCAAAGGAGGCAATCAATGGCTACCCATAAGCCTATCAATATTCTGGAGGCGTTCG
CAGCAGCGCCGCCACCGCTGGACTACGTTTTGCCCAACATGGTGGCCGGTACGGTCGGGGCGCTGGTGTC
GCCCGGTGGTGCCGGTAAATCCATGCTGGCCCTGCAACTGGCCGCACAGATTGCAGGCGGGCCGGATCTG
CTGGAGGTGGGCGAACTGCCCACCGGCCCGGTGATCTACCTGCCCGCCGAAGACCCGCCCACCGCCATTC
ATCACCGCCTGCACGCCCTTGGGGCGCACCTCAGCGCCGAGGAACGGCAAGCCGTGGCTGACGGCCTGCT
GATCCAGCCGCTGATCGGCAGCCTGCCCAACATCATGGCCCCGGAGTGGTTCGACGGCCTCAAGCGCGCC
GCCGAGGGCCGCCGCCTGATGGTGCTGGACACGCTGCGCCGGTTCCACATCGAGGAAGAAAACGCCAGCG
GCCCCATGGCCCAGGTCATCGGTCGCATGGAGGCCATCGCCGCCGATACCGGGTGCTCTATCGTGTTCCT
GCACCATGCCAGCAAGGGCGCGGCCATGATGGGCGCAGGCGACCAGCAGCAGGCCAGCCGGGGCAGCTCG
GTACTGGTCGATAACATCCGCTGGCAGTCCTACCTGTCGAGCATGACCAGCGCCGAGGCCGAGGAATGGG
GTGTGGACGACGACCAGCGCCGGTTCTTCGTCCGCTTCGGTGTGAGCAAGGCCAACTATGGCGCACCGTT
CGCTGATCGGTGGTTCAGGCGGCATGACGGCGGGGTGCTCAAGCCCGCCGTGCTGGAGAGGCAGCGCAAG
AGCAAGGGGGTGCCCCGTGGTGAAGCCTAAGAACAAGCACAGCCTCAGCCACGTCCGGCACGACCCGGCG
CACTGTCTGGCCCCCGGCCTGTTCCGTGCCCTCAAGCGGGGCGAGCGCAAGCGCAGCAAGCTGGACGTGA
CGTATGACTACGGCGACGGCAAGCGGATCGAGTTCAGCGGCCCGGAGCCGCTGGGCGCTGATGATCTGCG
CATCCTGCAAGGGCTGGTGGCCATGGCTGGGCCTAATGGCCTAGTGCTTGGCCCGGAACCCAAGACCGAA
GGCGGACGGCAGCTCCGGCTGTTCCTGGAACCCAAGTGGGAGGCCGTCACCGCTGATGCCATGGTGGTCA
AAGGTAGCTATCGGGCGCTGGCAAAGGAAATCGGGGCAGAGGTCGATAGTGGTGGGGCGCTCAAGCACAT
ACAGGACTGCATCGAGCGCCTTTGGAAGGTATCCATCATCGCCCAGAATGGCCGCAAGCGGCAGGGGTTT
CGGCTGCTGTCGGAGTACGCCAGCGACGAGGCGGACGGGCGCCTGTACGTGGCCCTGAACCCCTTGATCG
CGCAGGCCGTCATGGGTGGCGGCCAGCATGTGCGCATCAGCATGGACGAGGTGCGGGCGCTGGACAGCGA
AACCGCCCGCCTGCTGCACCAGCGGCTGTGTGGCTGGATCGACCCCGGCAAAACCGGCAAGGCTTCCATA
GATACCTTGTGCGGCTATGTCTGGCCGTCAGAGGCCAGTGGTTCGACCATGCGCAAGCGCCGCCAGCGGG
TGCGCGAGGCGTTGCCGGAGCTGGTCGCGCTGGGCTGGACGGTAACCGAGTTCGCGGCGGGCAAGTACGA
CATCACCCGGCCCAAGGCGGCAGGCTGACCCCCCCCACTCTATTGTAAACAAGACATTTTTATCTTTTAT
ATTCAATGGCTTATTTTCCTGCTAATTGGTAATACCATGAAAAATACCATGCTCAGAAAAGGCTTAACAA
TATTTTGAAAAATTGCCTACTGAGCGCTGCCGCACAGCTCCATAGGCCGCTTTCCTGGCTTTGCTTCCAG
ATGTATGCTCTTCTGCTCCCGAACGCCAGCAAGACGTAGCCCAGCGCGTCGGCCAGCTTGCAATTCGCGC
TAACTTACATTAATTGCGTTGCGCTCACTGCCCGCTTTCCAGTCGGGAAACCTGTCGTGCCAGCTGCATT
AATGAATCGGCCAACGCGCGGGGAGAGGCGGTTTGCGTATTGGGCGCCAGGGTGGTTTTTCTTTTCACCA
GTGAGACGGGCAACAGCTGATTGCCCTTCACCGCCTGGCCCTGAGAGAGTTGCAGCAAGCGGTCCACGCT
GGTTTGCCCCAGCAGGCGAAAATCCTGTTTGATGGTGGTTAACGGCGGGATATAACATGAGCTGTCTTCG
GTATCGTCGTATCCCACTACCGAGATATCCGCACCAACGCGCAGCCCGGACTCGGTAATGGCGCGCATTG
CGCCCAGCGCCATCTGATCGTTGGCAACCAGCATCGCAGTGGGAACGATGCCCTCATTCAGCATTTGCAT
GGTTTGTTGAAAACCGGACATGGCACTCCAGTCGCCTTCCCGTTCCGCTATCGGCTGAATTTGATTGCGA
GTGAGATATTTATGCCAGCCAGCCAGACGCAGACGCGCCGAGACAGAACTTAATGGGCCCGCTAACAGCG
CGATTTGCTGGTGACCCAATGCGACCAGATGCTCCACGCCCAGTCGCGTACCGTCTTCATGGGAGAAAAT
AATACTGTTGATGGGTGTCTGGTCAGAGACATCAAGAAATAACGCCGGAACATTAGTGCAGGCAGCTTCC
ACAGCAATGGCATCCTGGTCATCCAGCGGATAGTTAATGATCAGCCCACTGACGCGTTGCGCGAGAAGAT
TGTGCACCGCCGCTTTACAGGCTTCGACGCCGCTTCGTTCTACCATCGACACCACCACGCTGGCACCCAG
TTGATCGGCGCGAGATTTAATCGCCGCGACAATTTGCGACGGCGCGTGCAGGGCCAGACTGGAGGTGGCA
ACGCCAATCAGCAACGACTGTTTGCCCGCCAGTTGTTGTGCCACGCGGTTGGGAATGTAATTCAGCTCCG
CCATCGCCGCTTCCACTTTTTCCCGCGTTTTCGCAGAAACGTGGCTGGCCTGGTTCACCACGCGGGAAAC
GGTCTGATAAGAGACACCGGCATACTCTGCGACATCGTATAACGTTACTGGTTTCACATTCACCACCCTG
AATTGACTCTCTTCCGGGCGCTATCATGCCATACCGCGAAAGGTTTTGCACCATTCGATGGTGTCAACGT
AAATGCCGCTTCGCCTTCGCGCGCGAATTGCAAGCTGATCCGGGCTTATCGACTGCACGGTGCACCAATG
CTTCTGGCGTCAGGCAGCCATCGGAAGCTGTGGTATGGCTGTGCAGGTCGTAAATCACTGCATAATTCGT
GTCGCTCAAGGCGCACTCCCGTTCTGGATAATGTTTTTTGCGCCGACATCATAACGGTTCTGGCAAATAT
TCTGAAATGAGCTGTTGACAATTAATCATCGGCTCGTATAATGTGTGGAATTGTGAGCGGATAACAATTT
CACACAGGAAACAGCAGGAAACAGCTATGACCATGATTAC
Features (pLannotate 1.2.2; 54 found; start..end, strand, type, name):
      1..22      +  misc_feature   BioBrick prefix: BioBrick prefix for parts that do not start with "ATG"
     23..45      +  promoter       J23119(SpeI) promoter (fragment): bacterial promoter (Registry of Standard Biological Parts BBa J23119) modified to end with an SpeI site
     84..704     +  CDS            tetR: TETR2_ECOLX - Experimental evidence at protein level: Swiss-Prot protein existence level 1. TetR is the repressor of the tetracycline resistance element; its N-terminal region forms a helix-turn-helix structure and binds DNA. Binding of tetracycline to TetR reduces the repressor affinity for the tetracycline resistance gene (tetA) promoter operator sites. From Escherichia coli.
    705..737     +  CDS            ssrA tag (LVA): C-terminal peptide that mediates degradation in bacteria through the ClpXP and ClpAP proteases (McGinness et al., 2006) mutant LVA variant that confers accelerated degradation under some conditions (Andersen et al., 1998)
    785..856     +  terminator     rrnB T1 terminator: transcription terminator T1 from the E. coli rrnB gene
    872..899     +  terminator     T7Te terminator: phage T7 early transcription terminator
    914..1024    +  promoter       araBAD promoter (fragment): araBAD; promoter of the L-arabinose operon of E. coli; the araC regulatory gene is transcribed in the opposite direction (Guzman et al., 1995)
   1024..1041    +  promoter       H1-2O2 promoter (fragment): doxycycline-inducible variant of the human H1 RNA promoter (Henriksen et al., 2007)
   1068..1646    +  CDS            luxI: LUXI_ALIFS - Protein inferred from homology: Swiss-Prot protein existence level 3. Required for the synthesis of OHHL (N-(3-oxohexanoyl)-L- homoserine lactone) also known as VAI or N-(beta-ketocaproyl)homoserine lactone or 3-oxo-N-(tetrahydro-2-oxo-3-furanyl)-hexanamide, an autoinducer molecule which binds to LuxR and thus acts in bioluminescence regulation. From Aliivibrio fischeri (Vibrio fischeri).
   1647..1679    +  CDS            ssrA tag (LVA): C-terminal peptide that mediates degradation in bacteria through the ClpXP and ClpAP proteases (McGinness et al., 2006) mutant LVA variant that confers accelerated degradation under some conditions (Andersen et al., 1998)
   1727..1798    +  terminator     rrnB T1 terminator: transcription terminator T1 from the E. coli rrnB gene
   1814..1841    +  terminator     T7Te terminator: phage T7 early transcription terminator
   1856..1966    +  promoter       araBAD promoter (fragment): araBAD; promoter of the L-arabinose operon of E. coli; the araC regulatory gene is transcribed in the opposite direction (Guzman et al., 1995)
   2012..2725    +  CDS            hfriFP: hfriFP is a fluorescent protein published in 2013, derived from Herbaspirillum frisingense.
   2732..2764    +  CDS            ssrA tag (LVA): C-terminal peptide that mediates degradation in bacteria through the ClpXP and ClpAP proteases (McGinness et al., 2006) mutant LVA variant that confers accelerated degradation under some conditions (Andersen et al., 1998)
   2787..2858    +  terminator     rrnB T1 terminator: transcription terminator T1 from the E. coli rrnB gene
   2874..2901    +  terminator     T7Te terminator: phage T7 early transcription terminator
   2916..3026    +  promoter       araBAD promoter (fragment): araBAD; promoter of the L-arabinose operon of E. coli; the araC regulatory gene is transcribed in the opposite direction (Guzman et al., 1995)
   3072..3947    +  CDS            araC: ARAC_ECOLI - Experimental evidence at protein level: Swiss-Prot protein existence level 1. Transcription factor that regulates the expression of several genes involved in the transport and metabolism of L-arabinose (PubMed:4362626, PubMed:328165, PubMed:6251457, PubMed:2962192, PubMed:6319708, PubMed:2231717, PubMed:1447222). Functions both as a positive and a negative regulator (PubMed:328165, PubMed:6251457). In the presence of arabinose, activates the expression of the araBAD, araE, araFGH and araJ promoters (PubMed:4362626, PubMed:328165, PubMed:6251457, PubMed:2962192, PubMed:6319708, Pub
   3972..4043    +  terminator     rrnB T1 terminator: transcription terminator T1 from the E. coli rrnB gene
   4059..4086    +  terminator     T7Te terminator: phage T7 early transcription terminator
   4182..4931    +  CDS            luxR: LUXR_ALIFS - Experimental evidence at protein level: Swiss-Prot protein existence level 1. Transcriptional activator of the bioluminescence operon. Binds to the OHHL autoinducer. From Aliivibrio fischeri (Vibrio fischeri).
   4956..5027    +  terminator     rrnB T1 terminator: transcription terminator T1 from the E. coli rrnB gene
   5043..5070    +  terminator     T7Te terminator: phage T7 early transcription terminator
   5166..5840    +  CDS            mRFP1: mRFP1 is a basic (constitutively fluorescent) red fluorescent protein published in 2002, derived from Discosoma sp.. It is reported to be a somewhat slowly-maturing monomer with low acid sensitivity.
   5841..5863    +  CDS            ssrA tag (LVA) (fragment): C-terminal peptide that mediates degradation in bacteria through the ClpXP and ClpAP proteases (McGinness et al., 2006) mutant LVA variant that confers accelerated degradation under some conditions (Andersen et al., 1998)
   5896..5967    +  terminator     rrnB T1 terminator: transcription terminator T1 from the E. coli rrnB gene
   5983..6010    +  terminator     T7Te terminator: phage T7 early transcription terminator
   6106..6981    +  CDS            araC: ARAC_ECOLI - Experimental evidence at protein level: Swiss-Prot protein existence level 1. Transcription factor that regulates the expression of several genes involved in the transport and metabolism of L-arabinose (PubMed:4362626, PubMed:328165, PubMed:6251457, PubMed:2962192, PubMed:6319708, PubMed:2231717, PubMed:1447222). Functions both as a positive and a negative regulator (PubMed:328165, PubMed:6251457). In the presence of arabinose, activates the expression of the araBAD, araE, araFGH and araJ promoters (PubMed:4362626, PubMed:328165, PubMed:6251457, PubMed:2962192, PubMed:6319708, Pub
   7006..7077    +  terminator     rrnB T1 terminator: transcription terminator T1 from the E. coli rrnB gene
   7093..7120    +  terminator     T7Te terminator: phage T7 early transcription terminator
   7127..7147    +  misc_feature   BioBrick suffix: universal suffix for all parts
   7158..7311    +  CDS            lacZα (fragment): LacZα fragment of β-galactosidase; lacZ fragment
   7396..7511    +  ncRNA          5S rRNA: Accession: RF00001 - 5S ribosomal RNA
   7515..7601    +  terminator     rrnB T1 terminator: Escherichia coli rrnB; transcription terminator T1 from the E. coli rrnB gene
   7693..7720    +  terminator     rrnB T2 terminator: transcription terminator T2 from the E. coli rrnB gene
   7739..7830    +  promoter       AmpR promoter: bla
   7831..8019    +  CDS            AmpR (fragment): β-lactamase; bla; confers resistance to ampicillin, carbenicillin, and related antibiotics
   8019..8152    -  mobile_element IS1 (fragment): prokaryotic transposable element IS1
   8273..8375    +  promoter       cat promoter: promoter of the E. coli cat gene encoding chloramphenicol acetyltransferase
   8376..9035    +  CDS            CmR: chloramphenicol acetyltransferase; cat; confers resistance to chloramphenicol
   9367..9761    -  rep_origin     RSF1010 oriV: replication origin of the broad-host-range plasmid RSF1010; requires the RSF1010 RepA/B/C proteins for replication (Scholz et al., 1989)
   9791..10072   -  CDS            mobC: MOBC_ECOLX - Protein predicted: Swiss-Prot protein existence level 4. This protein is essential to promote the specific transfer of the plasmid in the presence of conjugative plasmids. From Escherichia coli.
  10103..10190   +  oriT           RSF1010 oriT: origin of transfer of the broad-host-range plasmid RSF1010 (Scholz et al., 1989)
  11019..11429   +  CDS            mobB: MOBB2_ECOLX - Protein predicted: Swiss-Prot protein existence level 4. This protein is essential to promote the specific transfer of the plasmid in the presence of conjugative plasmids. From Escherichia coli.
  11429..12400   +  CDS            RSF1010 RepB: replication protein B of the broad-host-range plasmid RSF1010 (Scholz et al., 1989); repB
  12843..12917   +  ncRNA          Plasmid R1162: Accession: RF00043 - R1162-like plasmid antisense RNA
  12911..13750   +  CDS            RSF1010 RepA: replication protein A of the broad-host-range plasmid RSF1010 (Scholz et al., 1989); repA
  13737..14588   +  CDS            RSF1010 RepC (fragment): replication protein C of the broad-host-range plasmid RSF1010 (Scholz et al., 1989); repC
  14865..15947   -  CDS            lacI: lac repressor; lacI; The lac repressor binds to the lac operator to inhibit transcription in E. coli. This inhibition can be relieved by adding lactose or isopropyl-β-D-thiogalactopyranoside (IPTG).
  15948..16025   -  promoter       lacIq promoter: lacI (mutant); In the lacIq allele, a single base change in the promoter boosts expression of the lacI gene about 10-fold.
  16078..16179   -  CDS            yciV (fragment): RNAAM_ECOLI - Also known as trpH From Escherichia coli (strain K12).
  16255..16283   +  promoter       tac promoter: strong E. coli promoter; hybrid between the trp and lac UV5 promoters
  16287..16309   +  protein_bind   lac operator (fragment): The lac repressor binds to the lac operator to inhibit transcription in E. coli. This inhibition can be relieved by adding lactose or isopropyl-β-D-thiogalactopyranoside (IPTG). lac repressor encoded by lacI
