[The description below was written by a language model from this plasmid's Addgene catalogue record and pLannotate feature annotations shown in this document.]
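Description:
pMMB206-CT81 is a bacterial expression plasmid that carries a roughly 7.1 kb synthetic gene circuit, CT81, on the pMMB206 backbone, for a catalogued total of about 16.4 kb (the sequenced record is slightly shorter at 16,350 nt). The backbone is an RSF1010-derived broad-host-range replicon. It contains the RSF1010 oriV with the RepA, RepB and RepC replication proteins, plus oriT and the mobB/mobC mobilisation genes, which allow transfer when a conjugative helper is present. It is maintained at very low copy, which the depositor gives as fewer than ten per cell, and is selected with chloramphenicol through a cat cassette; only a truncated, presumably non-functional β-lactamase fragment remains. The backbone also supplies lacIq-driven lacI and a tac promoter with a lac operator upstream of the cloning region, a lacZα fragment and rrnB terminators.

The circuit sits between EcoRI and PstI and is bounded by BioBrick prefix and suffix sequences. It consists of seven co-oriented transcription units, each closed by rrnB T1 and T7Te terminators. A J23119-type constitutive promoter drives LVA-tagged TetR. Three araBAD promoter fragments drive LVA-tagged LuxI, a fluorescent protein that the automated annotation calls hfriFP (also LVA-tagged), and AraC. The LuxI promoter is followed by a short match that probably represents a tet operator, though the record does not say so. AraC expressed from its own target promoter suggests positive autoregulation. Three further units encode LuxR, mRFP1 with a degradation tag, and a second araC copy, but their promoters are not annotated. LuxI synthesises the homoserine lactone that activates LuxR, so the first module could signal to the second. The record describes the plasmid only as a gene circuit on a low-copy backbone, and the associated publication concerns resource competition in cascading cell fate transitions.
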