Addgene plasmid #165411: pMMB206-CT81
Purpose: Bacteria gene circuit on low copy backbone.
Depositing lab: Xiaojun Tian. Depositing organization: Arizona State University. Publication: Winner-takes-all resource competition redirects cascading cell fate transitions. Zhang R, Goetz H, Melendez-Alvarez J, Li J, Ding T, Wang X, Tian XJ. Nat Commun. 2021 Feb 8;12(1):853. doi: 10.1038/s41467-021-21125-3. PubMed 33558556.
Backbone
  Vector backbone: pMMB206
  Backbone size w/o insert (bp): 9311
  Total vector size (bp): 16438
  Vector type: Bacterial Expression
Growth in bacteria
  Bacterial resistance: Chloramphenicol, 25 μg/mL
  Growth temperature: 37°C
  Growth strain: DH5alpha
  Copy number: Low Copy
Gene/Insert
  Gene/Insert name: CT81 gene circuit
  Species: Synthetic; E. coli
  Insert size (bp): 7127
  Cloning method: Restriction Enzyme; 5′ cloning site EcoRI (not destroyed); 3′ cloning site PstI (not destroyed)
  Sequencing primers: 5′ M13 reverse; 3′ M13 forward20
Terms and licenses: Academic/Nonprofit Terms; Industry Terms: Not Available to Industry
Depositor comments: pMMB206 backbone is very low copy, <10 copies.
How to cite: pMMB206-CT81 was a gift from Xiaojun Tian (Addgene plasmid # 165411 ; http://n2t.net/addgene:165411 ; RRID:Addgene_165411)
